Addgene plasmid #15378: pQsupR
Depositing lab: Stephen Smale. Depositing organization: University of California, Los Angeles (UCLA). Publication: Selective and antagonistic functions of SWI/SNF and Mi-2beta nucleosome remodeling complexes during an inflammatory response. Ramirez-Carrozzi VR, Nazarian AA, Li CC, Gore SL, Sridharan R, Imbalzano AN, Smale ST. Genes Dev. 2006 Feb 1. 20(3):282-96. 10.1101/gad.1383206 PubMed 16452502.
Backbone
  Vector backbone: pRVGP
  Backbone manufacturer: Smale lab
  Backbone size w/o insert (bp): 8017
  Vector type: Mammalian Expression, Retroviral, RNAi
  Selectable markers: Puromycin
Growth in bacteria
  Bacterial resistance: Ampicillin, 100 μg/mL
  Growth temperature: 37°C
  Growth strain: DH5alpha
  Copy number: Low Copy
Gene/Insert
  Gene/Insert name: human H1 promoter
  Species: H. sapiens (human)
  Insert size (bp): 269
  Cloning method: Restriction Enzyme; 5′ cloning site NheI (destroyed during cloning); 3′ cloning site NheI (destroyed during cloning)
  Sequencing primers: 5′ gttcctgaccttgatctgaac
Terms and licenses: Academic/Nonprofit Terms; Industry Terms: Not Available to Industry
How to cite: pQsupR was a gift from Stephen Smale (Addgene plasmid # 15378 ; http://n2t.net/addgene:15378 ; RRID:Addgene_15378)
