[The description below was written by a language model from this plasmid's Addgene catalogue record.]
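Description:
pQsupR is a retroviral RNA interference vector for mammalian cells, built on the pRVGP backbone (about 8 kb without the insert). It is catalogued as a mammalian expression, retroviral and RNAi plasmid. It is propagated in E. coli as a low-copy plasmid under ampicillin selection. For mammalian work it carries a puromycin marker, so transduced or transfected cells can be selected and maintained as stable populations. The record does not list the bacterial origin, the LTR type, the packaging signal or the promoter driving puromycin resistance, and no feature table is available to confirm those elements.

The recorded insert is the human H1 promoter, a 269 bp fragment placed into an NheI site, with the site destroyed at both junctions during cloning. H1 is a compact RNA polymerase III promoter with a defined transcription start and a simple run-of-thymidines terminator, and it is widely used to drive short hairpin RNAs that are processed into siRNAs in the cell. As deposited, the plasmid appears to be the empty knockdown vector, since no hairpin or target gene is listed. Users would clone a hairpin-encoding oligonucleotide downstream of H1, although the record does not state which sites are used for this. Retroviral packaging of the resulting construct gives stable integration and sustained shRNA expression in dividing target cells. The associated publication concerns SWI/SNF and Mi-2beta nucleosome remodeling complexes in an inflammatory response, which suggests the vector served for knockdown of such factors.
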