>Addgene plasmid #15378 | pQsupR | addgene partial sequence | sequence record 21793 | 15378 with H1
AAGCTTTGGATTTGGGATCTTATAAGTTCTGTATGAGACCACAGATCTCCATGACTCGAGTCTAGCTTGC
CAAACCTACAGGTGGGGTCTTTCATTCCCCCCTTTTTCTGGAGACTAAATAAAATCTTTTATTTTATCTA
TGGCTCGTACTCTATAGGCTTCAGCTGGTGATATTGTTGAGTCAAAACTAGAGCCTGGACCACTGATATC
CTGTCTTTAACAAATTGGACTAATCGATAAGCTTATCTCTACACTGGCTCGATGGAGTCAGCCTAGTGTC
CCTCGGAAAGCCTTGAGGTCCCTTTGGAGCAGTTCTGCACTCGGCCTCTGCAGCGCTGCAGCCCTCGACT
AGAGTCGGTGGGCCTCGGGGGCGGGTGCGGGGTCGGCGGGGCCGCCCCGGGTGGCTTCGGTCGGAGCCAT
GGGGTCGTGCGCTCCTTTCGGTCGGGCGCTGCGGGTCGTGGGGCGGGCGTCAGGCACCGGGCTTGCGGGT
CATGCACCAGGTGCGCGGTCCTTCGGGCACCTCGACGTCGGCGGTGACGGTGAAGCCGAGCCGCTCGTAG
AAGGGGAGGTTGCGGGGCGCGGAGGTCTCCAGGAAGGCGACGC
